>Addgene plasmid #23705 | pDONR223-CSNK1G2 | depositor partial sequence | sequence record 11166 | Author sequence
ATGGATTTTGACAAGAAAGGAGGGAAAGGGGAGACGGAGGAGGGCCGGAGAATGTCCAAGGCCGGCGGGG
GCCGGAGCAGCCACGGCATCCGGAGCTCGGGGACCAGCTCGGGGGTCCTGATGGTGGGCCCCAACTTCCG
CGTCGGCAAGAAGATCGGCTGCGGCAACTTCGGGGAGCTCCGCCTAGGAAAGAATCTCTATACAAATGAA
TACGTGGCTATCAAATTGGAGCCGATCAAGTCCCGGGCCCCGCAGCTGCACCTGGAGTACCGGTTCTACA
AGCAGCTCAGCGCCACAGAGGGCGTCCCTCAGGTCTACTACTTCGGTCCGTGCGGGAATTACAACGCCAT
GGTGCTGGAGCTGCTGGGGCCCAGCCTGGAGGACCTGTTCGACCTGTGCGACCGGACCTTCACGCTCAAG
ACGGTGCTGATGATCGCCATCCAGCTGATCACGCGCATGGAGTATGTGCACACCAAGAGCCTAATCTACC
GGGACGTGAAGCCCGAGAACTTCCTGGTGGGCCGCCCGGGGACCAAGCGGCAGCATGCCATCCACATCAT
CGACTTCGGGCTGGCCAAGGAGTACATCGACCCCGAGACCAAGAAGCACATCCCGTACCGCGAGCACAAG
AGCCTGACGGGCACGGCGCGCTACATGAGCATCAACACGCACCTGGGCAAGGAGCAGAGCCGCCGCGACG
ACCTGGAGGCGCTGGGCCACATGTTCATGTACTTCCTGCGCGGCAGCCTCCCCTGGCAGGGGCTCAAGGC
CGACACGCTCAAGGAGCGGTACCAGAAGATCGGGGACACCAAACGCGCCACGCCCATCGAGGTGCTCTGC
GAGAACTTCCCAGAGGAGATGGCCACGTACCTGCGCTATGTGCGGCGCCTGGACTTCTTCGAGAAGCCCG
ACTATGACTACCTGCGGAAGCTCTTCACCGACCTCTTCGACCGCAGTGGCTTCGTGTTCGACTATGAGTA
CGACTGGGCCGGGAAGCCCCTGCCGACCCCCATCGGCACCGTCCACACCGACCTGCCCTCCCAGCCTCAG
CTCCGGGACAAAACCCAGCCGCACAGCAAAAACCAGGCGTTGAACTCCACCAACGGGGAGCTGAATGCGG
ACGACCCCACGGCCGGCCACTCCAACGCCCCGATCACAGCGCCTGCAGAGGTGGAGGTGGCCGATGAAAC
CAAATGCTGCTGTTTCTTCAAGAGGAGAAAGAGAAAATCGCTGCAGCGACACAAGTGA
