>Addgene plasmid #23705 | pDONR223-CSNK1G2 | addgene partial sequence | sequence record 29503 | 23705 with M13pUC-fwd
TAATGATTTTATTTTGACTGATAGTGACCTGTTCGTTGCAACAAATTGATGAGCAATGCTTTTTTATAAT
GCCAACTTTGTACAAAAAAGTTGGCATGGATTTTGACAAGAAAGGAGGGAAAGGGGAGACGGAGGAGGGC
CGGAGAATGTCCAAGGCCGGCGGGGGCCGGAGCAGCCACGGCATCCGGAGCTCGGGGACCAGCTCGGGGG
TCCTGATGGTGGGCCCCAACTTCCGCGTCGGCAAGAAGATCGGCTGCGGCAACTTCGGGGAGCTCCGCCT
AGGAAAGAATCTCTATACAAATGAATACGTGGCTATCAAATTGGAGCCGATCAAGTCCCGGGCCCCGCAG
CTGCACCTGGAGTACCGGTTCTACAAGCAGCTCAGCGCCACAGAGGGCGTCCCTCAGGTCTACTACTTCG
GTCCGTGCGGGAATTACAACGCCATGGTGCTGGAGCTGCTGGGGCCCAGCCTGGAGGACCTGTTCGACCT
GTGCGACCGGACCTTCACGCTCAAGACGGTGCTGATGATCGCCATCCAGCTGATCACGCGCATGGAGTAT
GTGCACACCAAGAGCCTAATCTACCGGGACGTGAAGCCCGAGAACTTCCTGGTGGGCCGCCCGGGGACCA
AGCGGCAGCATGCCATCCACATCATCGACTTCGGGCTGGCCAAGGAGTACATCGACCCCGAGACCA
