[The description below was written by a language model from this plasmid's Addgene catalogue record.]
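Description:
pDONR223-CSNK1G2 is a Gateway entry clone built in the pDONR223 donor backbone, carrying the open reading frame of human CSNK1G2 (casein kinase 1, gamma 2, also known as CK1g2). It is a bacterial propagation plasmid only: it is maintained at high copy in standard E. coli cloning strains under spectinomycin selection. The record gives a backbone size of about 5 kb without insert and an insert of about 1.25 kb introduced by Gateway recombination, so the ORF should sit between the recombination sites that allow transfer into destination vectors. M13 forward and reverse priming sites flank the insert for sequence verification. No feature table is provided, so the exact origin and att site annotations are not stated in the record.

The ORF is cloned without a stop codon. This "open" configuration lets an LR-type recombination place the kinase in frame with a C-terminal epitope tag and a stop codon supplied by the destination vector. The mutation field reads "1MM", most plausibly a single mismatch relative to the reference sequence, although the record does not specify the change or explain the notation. Because the plasmid carries no eukaryotic promoter or terminating codon for the ORF, it is not meant to be transfected directly. The depositors instead point to a companion set of lentiviral destination vectors (pLX301 to pLX304) for expression in mammalian cells. The clone belongs to a kinase ORF collection, and the associated publication concerns resistance to RAF inhibition through reactivation of the MAP kinase pathway, which is consistent with its use as a source clone for kinase overexpression and gain-of-function studies.
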