Addgene plasmid #23705: pDONR223-CSNK1G2
Depositing lab: William Hahn & David Root. Depositing organization: Dana-Farber Cancer Institute. Publication: COT drives resistance to RAF inhibition through MAP kinase pathway reactivation. Johannessen CM, Boehm JS, Kim SY, Thomas SR, Wardwell L, Johnson LA, Emery CM, Stransky N, Cogdill AP, Barretina J, Caponigro G, Hieronymus H, Murray RR, Salehi-Ashtiani K, Hill DE, Vidal M, Zhao JJ, Yang X, Alkan O, Kim S, Harris JL, Wilson CJ, Myer VE, Finan PM, Root DE, Roberts TM, Golub T, Flaherty KT, Dummer R, Weber BL, Sellers WR, Schlegel R, Wargo JA, Hahn WC, Garraway LA. Nature. 2010 Dec 16;468(7326):968-72. doi: 10.1038/nature09627 PubMed 21107320.
Backbone
  Vector backbone: pDONR223
  Backbone manufacturer: Invitrogen
  Backbone size w/o insert (bp): 5005
  Vector type: Gateway Donor vector
Growth in bacteria
  Bacterial resistance: Spectinomycin, 50 μg/mL
  Growth temperature: 37°C
  Growth strain: DH5alpha
  Copy number: High Copy
Gene/Insert
  Gene/Insert name: CSNK1G2 (alt name: casein kinase 1, gamma 2)
  Species: H. sapiens (human)
  Insert size (bp): 1248
  Mutation: 1MM
  Entrez Gene: CSNK1G2 (a.k.a. CK1g2)
  Cloning method: Gateway Cloning
  Sequencing primers: 5′ M13pUC-fwd; 3′ M13rev
Terms and licenses: Academic/Nonprofit Terms; Industry Terms: Not Available to Industry
Depositor comments: The ORF has no Stop codon. This design enables easy recombination into a destination vector to add an epitope tag of choice and Stop codon to the ORF. Do NOT use this plasmid directly for transfections. A set of 4 custom lentiviral vectors is available ( pLX301 (http://www.addgene.org/25895/) , pLX302 (http://www.addgene.org/25896/) , pLX303 (http://www.addgene.org/25897/) , pLX304 (http://www.addgene.org/25890/) ) to be used to express these ORFs in mammalian cells. These plasmids are not included in the kit and must be ordered separately.
How to cite: pDONR223-CSNK1G2 was a gift from William Hahn & David Root (Addgene plasmid # 23705 ; http://n2t.net/addgene:23705 ; RRID:Addgene_23705)
